>Addgene plasmid #217806 | Unfused click editor construct; mSA-EcKlenow fusion - pCMV-T7-mSA-EcKlenow (JO1401) | addgene full sequence | sequence record 432904 | Addgene NGS Result
GAAGATCCTTTGATCTTTTCTACGGGGTCTGACGCTCAGTGGAACGAAAACTCACGTTAAGGGATTTTGG
TCATGAGATTATCAAAAAGGATCTTCACCTAGATCCTTTTAAATTAAAAATGAAGTTTTAAATCAATCTA
AAGTATATATGAGTAAACTTGGTCTGACAGTTACCAATGCTTAATCAGTGAGGCACCTATCTCAGCGATC
TGTCTATTTCGTTCATCCATAGTTGCCTGACTCCCCGTCGTGTAGATAACTACGATACGGGAGGGCTTAC
CATCTGGCCCCAGTGCTGCAATGATACCGCGCGAACCACGCTCACCGGCTCCAGATTTATCAGCAATAAA
CCAGCCAGCCGGAAGGGCCGAGCGCAGAAGTGGTCCTGCAACTTTATCCGCCTCCATCCAGTCTATTAAT
TGTTGCCGGGAAGCTAGAGTAAGTAGTTCGCCAGTTAATAGTTTGCGCAACGTTGTTGCCATTGCTACAG
GCATCGTGGTGTCACGCTCGTCGTTTGGTATGGCTTCATTCAGCTCCGGTTCCCAACGATCAAGGCGAGT
TACATGATCCCCCATGTTGTGCAAAAAAGCGGTTAGCTCCTTCGGTCCTCCGATCGTTGTCAGAAGTAAG
TTGGCCGCAGTGTTATCACTCATGGTTATGGCAGCACTGCATAATTCTCTTACTGTCATGCCATCCGTAA
GATGCTTTTCTGTGACTGGTGAGTACTCAACCAAGTCATTCTGAGAATAGTGTATGCGGCGACCGAGTTG
CTCTTGCCCGGCGTCAATACGGGATAATACCGCGCCACATAGCAGAACTTTAAAAGTGCTCATCATTGGA
AAACGTTCTTCGGGGCGAAAACTCTCAAGGATCTTACCGCTGTTGAGATCCAGTTCGATGTAACCCACTC
GTGCACCCAACTGATCTTCAGCATCTTTTACTTTCACCAGCGTTTCTGGGTGAGCAAAAACAGGAAGGCA
AAATGCCGCAAAAAAGGGAATAAGGGCGACACGGAAATGTTGAATACTCATACTCTTCCTTTTTCAATAT
TATTGAAGCATTTATCAGGGTTATTGTCTCATGAGCGGATACATATTTGAATGTATTTAGAAAAATAAAC
AAATAGGGGTTCCGCGCACATTTCCCCGAAAAGTGCCACCTGACGTCGACGGATCGGGAGATCGATCTCC
CGATCCCCTAGGGTCGACTCTCAGTACAATCTGCTCTGATGCCGCATAGTTAAGCCAGTATCTGCTCCCT
GCTTGTGTGTTGGAGGTCGCTGAGTAGTGCGCGAGCAAAATTTAAGCTACAACAAGGCAAGGCTTGACCG
ACAATTGCATGAAGAATCTGCTTAGGGTTAGGCGTTTTGCGCTGCTTCGCGATGTACGGGCCAGATATAC
GCGTTGACATTGATTATTGACTAGTTATTAATAGTAATCAATTACGGGGTCATTAGTTCATAGCCCATAT
ATGGAGTTCCGCGTTACATAACTTACGGTAAATGGCCCGCCTGGCTGACCGCCCAACGACCCCCGCCCAT
TGACGTCAATAATGACGTATGTTCCCATAGTAACGCCAATAGGGACTTTCCATTGACGTCAATGGGTGGA
GTATTTACGGTAAACTGCCCACTTGGCAGTACATCAAGTGTATCATATGCCAAGTACGCCCCCTATTGAC
GTCAATGACGGTAAATGGCCCGCCTGGCATTATGCCCAGTACATGACCTTATGGGACTTTCCTACTTGGC
AGTACATCTACGTATTAGTCATCGCTATTACCATGGTGATGCGGTTTTGGCAGTACATCAATGGGCGTGG
ATAGCGGTTTGACTCACGGGGATTTCCAAGTCTCCACCCCATTGACGTCAATGGGAGTTTGTTTTGGCAC
CAAAATCAACGGGACTTTCCAAAATGTCGTAACAACTCCGCCCCATTGACGCAAATGGGCGGTAGGCGTG
TACGGTGGGAGGTCTATATAAGCAGAGCTGGTTTAGTGAACCGTCAGATCCGCTAGAGATCCGCGGCCGC
TAATACGACTCACTATAGGGAGAGCCGCCACCATGGGGGCCCAGCCGGCCAGATCTATGGCGGAAGCGGG
TATCACCGGCACGTGGTACAACCAGTCTGGTTCTACCTTCACCGTTACCGCGGGTGCGGACGGTAACCTG
ACCGGTCAGTACGAAAACCGTGCGCAGGGCACTGGTTGCCAGAACTCTCCGTACACCCTGACCGGTCGTT
ACAACGGTACCAAACTGGAATGGCGTGTTGAATGGAACAACTCTACCGAAAACTGCCACTCTCGTACCGA
ATGGCGTGGTCAGTACCAGGGTGGTGCGGAAGCGCGTATCAACACCCAGTGGAACCTGACCTACGAAGGT
GGTTCTGGTCCGGCGACCGAACAGGGTCAGGACACCTTCACCAAAGTTAAACCGTCTGCGGCGTCTGGAT
CCAGCGCTGGAGGCGGTGGCTCCGGAGGAGGCGGAAGCGGAGGAGGAGGTAGCGGACCTAAGAAAAAGAG
GAAGGTGGCGGCCGCTGGATCCGTTATCTCCTACGACAACTACGTGACCATCCTGGACGAAGAGACACTG
AAGGCTTGGATCGCTAAACTGGAAAAAGCCCCTGTGTTCGCCTTCGCCACCGCCACCGACTCCTTAGATA
ACATCAGCGCCAACCTGGTGGGCCTGTCTTTCGCCATCGAGCCTGGCGTGGCCGCCTACATCCCCGTGGC
CCACGATTACCTGGATGCCCCAGATCAAATCAGCAGAGAGAGAGCACTGGAGCTCCTGAAGCCCCTGCTG
GAGGACGAGAAGGCCCTGAAGGTGGGACAGAACCTGAAATACGATAGGGGAATCCTGGCTAATTACGGCA
TCGAGCTGAGAGGCATCGCCTTCGATACCATGCTGGAATCTTACATCCTGAACAGCGTGGCCGGCCGCCA
CGACATGGACAGCCTGGCTGAACGGTGGCTGAAGCACAAAACCATCACCTTCGAAGAGATCGCCGGAAAG
GGCAAGAACCAGCTGACATTTAATCAGATCGCACTGGAAGAAGCCGGCAGATACGCCGCTGAGGACGCCG
ACGTGACCCTTCAGCTGCACCTGAAGATGTGGCCCGATCTGCAGAAGCACAAGGGCCCACTAAACGTGTT
CGAGAACATCGAGATGCCTCTGGTGCCCGTCCTGAGCAGAATCGAGAGGAATGGCGTGAAGATCGACCCC
AAGGTGCTGCACAACCACAGCGAGGAACTGACACTGCGGCTGGCCGAGCTGGAAAAGAAGGCCCACGAAA
TCGCCGGCGAGGAGTTCAACCTGTCTAGCACCAAGCAGCTACAAACAATCCTGTTCGAGAAGCAGGGCAT
TAAGCCTCTGAAAAAGACACCTGGCGGAGCCCCCAGCACCAGCGAAGAAGTGCTGGAGGAACTGGCGCTG
GATTACCCTCTGCCCAAAGTGATCCTGGAATATAGAGGACTGGCCAAGCTGAAGTCTACATACACCGACA
AGCTGCCTCTGATGATCAACCCCAAGACCGGCCGGGTGCATACATCTTATCACCAGGCCGTGACAGCCAC
CGGCCGGCTGAGCAGCACAGATCCTAACCTGCAAAACATCCCAGTGCGGAACGAAGAGGGCAGAAGAATC
AGACAGGCTTTCATTGCCCCTGAGGACTACGTCATCGTGTCTGCTGACTACAGCCAGATAGAACTGAGAA
TCATGGCCCATCTGTCTCGGGACAAGGGCCTGCTGACCGCTTTTGCAGAAGGCAAGGACATCCACAGAGC
CACCGCTGCCGAAGTGTTCGGCCTGCCTCTGGAAACAGTGACCAGCGAGCAAAGAAGGTCCGCCAAGGCC
ATTAACTTCGGCCTGATCTACGGCATGAGCGCCTTTGGCCTGGCCAGACAGCTCAACATCCCTAGAAAGG
AGGCCCAGAAATACATGGACCTGTACTTCGAGCGGTACCCCGGCGTGCTGGAGTACATGGAACGGACCAG
AGCCCAGGCTAAAGAGCAGGGATACGTGGAAACCCTGGATGGCCGGAGACTGTATCTGCCTGACATCAAG
AGCAGCAACGGCGCCAGAAGAGCCGCCGCTGAGAGAGCTGCTATCAACGCCCCTATGCAGGGCACCGCCG
CCGACATCATCAAGCGGGCCATGATCGCCGTGGACGCCTGGCTGCAGGCCGAGCAGCCTAGAGTGCGGAT
GATCATGCAGGTGCACGACGAGCTGGTGTTTGAGGTGCACAAGGACGACGTGGATGCTGTGGCCAAGCAG
ATTCACCAGCTGATGGAAAATTGCACCAGACTGGACGTGCCACTGCTGGTCGAGGTTGGAAGCGGAGAGA
ATTGGGACCAGGCCCACTCCGGCGGAAGCTCTGGTGGCAGCAAGCGGACCGCCGACGGCTCTGAATTCGA
GAGCCCTAAGAAGAAAAGAAAGGTGTGACCGGTCATCATCACCATCACCATTGAGTTTAAACCCGCTGAT
CAGCCTCGACTGTGCCTTCTAGTTGCCAGCCATCTGTTGTTTGCCCCTCCCCCGTGCCTTCCTTGACCCT
GGAAGGTGCCACTCCCACTGTCCTTTCCTAATAAAATGAGGAAATTGCATCGCATTGTCTGAGTAGGTGT
CATTCTATTCTGGGGGGTGGGGTGGGGCAGGACAGCAAGGGGGAGGATTGGGAAGACAATAGCAGGCATG
CTGGGGATGCGGTGGGCTCTATGGCTTCTGAGGCGGAAAGAACCAGCTGGGGCTCGATACCGTCGACCTC
TAGCTAGAGCTTGGCGTAATCATGGTCATAGCTGTTTCCTGTGTGAAATTGTTATCCGCTCACAATTCCA
CACAACATACGAGCCGGAAGCATAAAGTGTAAAGCCTAGGGTGCCTAATGAGTGAGCTAACTCACATTAA
TTGCGTTGCGCTCACTGCCCGCTTTCCAGTCGGGAAACCTGTCGTGCCAGCTGCATTAATGAATCGGCCA
ACGCGCGGGGAGAGGCGGTTTGCGTATTGGGCGCTCTTCCGCTTCCTCGCTCACTGACTCGCTGCGCTCG
GTCGTTCGGCTGCGGCGAGCGGTATCAGCTCACTCAAAGGCGGTAATACGGTTATCCACAGAATCAGGGG
ATAACGCAGGAAAGAACATGTGAGCAAAAGGCCAGCAAAAGGCCAGGAACCGTAAAAAGGCCGCGTTGCT
GGCGTTTTTCCATAGGCTCCGCCCCCCTGACGAGCATCACAAAAATCGACGCTCAAGTCAGAGGTGGCGA
AACCCGACAGGACTATAAAGATACCAGGCGTTTCCCCCTGGAAGCTCCCTCGTGCGCTCTCCTGTTCCGA
CCCTGCCGCTTACCGGATACCTGTCCGCCTTTCTCCCTTCGGGAAGCGTGGCGCTTTCTCATAGCTCACG
CTGTAGGTATCTCAGTTCGGTGTAGGTCGTTCGCTCCAAGCTGGGCTGTGTGCACGAACCCCCCGTTCAG
CCCGACCGCTGCGCCTTATCCGGTAACTATCGTCTTGAGTCCAACCCGGTAAGACACGACTTATCGCCAC
TGGCAGCAGCCACTGGTAACAGGATTAGCAGAGCGAGGTATGTAGGCGGTGCTACAGAGTTCTTGAAGTG
GTGGCCTAACTACGGCTACACTAGAAGAACAGTATTTGGTATCTGCGCTCTGCTGAAGCCAGTTACCTTC
GGAAAAAGAGTTGGTAGCTCTTGATCCGGCAAACAAACCACCGCTGGTAGCGGTGGTTTTTTTGTTTGCA
AGCAGCAGATTACGCGCAGAAAAAAAGGATCTCAA
Features (pLannotate 1.2.2; 16 found; start..end, strand, type, name):
    171..1031    -  CDS            AmpR: β-lactamase; bla; confers resistance to ampicillin, carbenicillin, and related antibiotics
   1032..1136    -  promoter       AmpR promoter: bla
   1207..1251    -  misc_feature   bom (fragment): basis of mobility region from pBR322
   1406..1785    +  enhancer       CMV enhancer: human cytomegalovirus immediate early enhancer
   1786..1989    +  promoter       CMV promoter: human cytomegalovirus (CMV) immediate early promoter
   2031..2049    +  promoter       T7 promoter: promoter for bacteriophage T7 RNA polymerase
   2090..2431    +  CDS            mSA: monomeric streptavidin/rhizavidin hybrid (Lim et al., 2013)
   2540..4357    +  CDS            polA (fragment): DPO1_ECOLI - Also known as resA. Experimental evidence at protein level: Swiss-Prot protein existence level 1. In addition to polymerase activity, this DNA polymerase exhibits 3'-5' and 5'-3' exonuclease activity. It is able to utilize nicked circular duplex DNA as a template and can unwind the parental DNA strand from its template. From Escherichia coli (strain K12).
   4490..4714    +  polyA_signal   bGH poly(A) signal: bovine growth hormone polyadenylation signal
   4718..4739    +  promoter       SV40 promoter (fragment): SV40 enhancer and early promoter
   4744..4760    +  misc_feature   MCS (fragment): pBluescript multiple cloning site
   4809..4825    -  protein_bind   lac operator: The lac repressor binds to the lac operator to inhibit transcription in E. coli. This inhibition can be relieved by adding lactose or isopropyl-β-D-thiogalactopyranoside (IPTG). lac repressor encoded by lacI
   4833..4863    -  promoter       lac promoter: promoter for the E. coli lac operon
   4878..4899    -  protein_bind   CAP binding site: CAP binding activates transcription in the presence of cAMP. E. coli catabolite activator protein
   4912..5004    -  CDS            lacI (fragment): lac repressor; lacI; The lac repressor binds to the lac operator to inhibit transcription in E. coli. This inhibition can be relieved by adding lactose or isopropyl-β-D-thiogalactopyranoside (IPTG).
   5187..5775    -  rep_origin     ori: high-copy-number ColE1/pMB1/pBR322/pUC origin of replication
