[The description below was written by a language model from this plasmid's Addgene catalogue record and pLannotate feature annotations shown in this document.]
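Description:
pCMV-T7-mSA-EcKlenow (JO1401) is a 5,775-nt mammalian expression plasmid built by Gibson cloning into the pCMV-T7-SpCas9-P2A-EGFP (RTW3027) backbone, with the click-editor polymerase component as its coding insert. It is propagated in E. coli as a high-copy plasmid through a ColE1/pUC-type origin and selected with ampicillin via the β-lactamase gene and its native promoter. The remaining annotated backbone elements are short remnants with no stated role in the design: lac promoter/operator, CAP site, and fragments of lacI, bom, SV40 promoter and MCS.

The payload is a single synthetic open reading frame described as mSA-linker-SV40 NLS-EcKlenow(-exo)-BPNLS. Monomeric streptavidin (mSA), a streptavidin/rhizavidin hybrid that binds biotin as a monomer, sits at the N terminus. It is followed by a linker and an SV40 nuclear localisation signal, then the Klenow fragment of E. coli DNA polymerase I (annotated as a polA fragment). The Klenow fragment carries D355A/E357A substitutions that inactivate the 3'-5' proofreading exonuclease, and a bipartite NLS from the backbone closes the C terminus. The linker and NLS sequences are listed in the catalogue entry but are not individually annotated in the feature table. Expression is driven by the CMV immediate-early enhancer and promoter for mammalian cells, with a T7 promoter immediately downstream that allows in vitro transcription of mRNA from the same template. Transcripts terminate at the bGH polyadenylation signal.

The record describes this as an "unfused" click editor construct, meaning the polymerase is expressed as a separate protein. It belongs to a click editing system for programmable genome writing with DNA polymerases and HUH endonucleases. The record does not state the companion constructs or what the mSA domain is intended to bind.
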