Addgene plasmid #217806: Unfused click editor construct; mSA-EcKlenow fusion - pCMV-T7-mSA-EcKlenow (JO1401)
Purpose: Unfused click editor construct expressing mSA-EcKlenow, expressed from CMV or T7 promoters.
Depositing lab: Benjamin Kleinstiver. Depositing organization: Massachusetts General Hospital. Publication: Click editing enables programmable genome writing using DNA polymerases and HUH endonucleases. Ferreira da Silva J, Tou CJ, King EM, Eller ML, Rufino-Ramos D, Ma L, Cromwell CR, Metovic J, Benning FMC, Chao LH, Eichler FS, Kleinstiver BP. Nat Biotechnol. 2024 Jul 22. doi: 10.1038/s41587-024-02324-x. PubMed 39039307.
Backbone
  Vector backbone: pCMV-T7-SpCas9-P2A-EGFP (RTW3027)
  Backbone manufacturer: Addgene #139987
  Vector type: Mammalian Expression, CRISPR ; in vitro transcription; T7 promoter
Growth in bacteria
  Bacterial resistance: Ampicillin, 100 μg/mL
  Growth temperature: 37°C
  Growth strain: DH5alpha
  Copy number: High Copy
Gene/Insert
  Gene/Insert name: mSA-linker-SV40NLS-EcKlenow(-exo)-BPNLS (alt name: JO1401)
  Species: Synthetic
  Mutation: EcKlenow(-exo;D355A/E357A)
  Promoter: CMV and T7
  Tag / fusion protein: BPNLS (C terminal on backbone)
  Cloning method: Gibson Cloning
  Sequencing primers: 5′ oBK6928-CCAAGTCTCCACCCCATTGACG; 3′ oBK219-GGGAGTGGCACCTTCCAGGGTC
Terms and licenses: Academic/Nonprofit Terms; Industry Terms: Not Available to Industry
Depositor comments: Please visit https://doi.org/10.1101/2023.09.12.557440 for bioRxiv preprint.
How to cite: Unfused click editor construct; mSA-EcKlenow fusion - pCMV-T7-mSA-EcKlenow (JO1401) was a gift from Benjamin Kleinstiver (Addgene plasmid # 217806 ; http://n2t.net/addgene:217806 ; RRID:Addgene_217806)
